Addgene plasmid #105621: Lenti-luciferase-P2A-Neo
Purpose: 3rd generation lentiviral plasmid for expression of luciferase with Neo resistance
Depositing lab: Christopher Vakoc. Depositing organization: Cold Spring Harbor Laboratory. Publication: A TFIID-SAGA Perturbation that Targets MYB and Suppresses Acute Myeloid Leukemia. Xu Y, Milazzo JP, Somerville TDD, Tarumoto Y, Huang YH, Ostrander EL, Wilkinson JE, Challen GA, Vakoc CR. Cancer Cell. 2018 Jan 8;33(1):13-28.e8. doi: 10.1016/j.ccell.2017.12.002. PubMed 29316427.
Backbone
  Vector backbone: LentiV
  Vector type: Mammalian Expression, Lentiviral, Luciferase
  Selectable markers: Neomycin (select with G418)
Growth in bacteria
  Bacterial resistance: Ampicillin, 100 μg/mL
  Growth temperature: 37°C
  Growth strain: NEB Stable
  Copy number: Unknown
Gene/Insert
  Gene/Insert name: Luciferase
  Promoter: EFS
  Cloning method: Ligation Independent Cloning
  Sequencing primers: 5′ AACCGGTGCCTAGAGAAGGT
Terms and licenses: Academic/Nonprofit Terms; Industry Terms: Not Available to Industry
How to cite: Lenti-luciferase-P2A-Neo was a gift from Christopher Vakoc (Addgene plasmid # 105621 ; http://n2t.net/addgene:105621 ; RRID:Addgene_105621)
