[The description below was written by a language model from this plasmid's Addgene catalogue record and pLannotate feature annotations shown in this document.]
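Description:
Lenti-luciferase-P2A-Neo is a third-generation, self-inactivating lentiviral transfer plasmid built on the LentiV backbone for stable expression of firefly luciferase in mammalian cells together with neomycin resistance. In bacteria it is maintained through a high-copy ColE1/pUC-type origin and selected with ampicillin via the β-lactamase gene. The backbone also carries an f1 origin, an SV40 origin and residual lac/T7/T3 elements left over from the parental cloning vector. The viral portion has the typical third-generation layout. A Rous sarcoma virus promoter replaces the U3 region of a truncated HIV-1 5' LTR, so that genomic RNA is transcribed in packaging cells without Tat. This is followed by the Ψ packaging signal with a short gag fragment, the Rev response element for Rev-dependent nuclear export, and the cPPT/CTS, which aids nuclear import of the reverse-transcribed genome. The 3' LTR carries the ΔU3 deletion, which inactivates LTR promoter activity after integration, and an SV40 polyadenylation signal lies downstream.

The payload is a single transcription unit driven by the EFS promoter, annotated as the EF-1α core promoter. It encodes the enhanced luc+ version of firefly luciferase followed by the neo (aminoglycoside phosphotransferase) coding sequence. As the name indicates, the two are linked by a P2A self-cleaving peptide, which is not separately annotated in the feature table, so both proteins are produced from one mRNA. A very short puromycin-resistance fragment just before neo appears to be a cloning remnant. A WPRE after the cassette enhances transcript stability and expression. Transduced cells can be selected with G418, yielding luciferase-labelled populations suited to bioluminescence readouts. The associated study concerns acute myeloid leukemia, although the record does not specify the exact application.
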