Features (pLannotate 1.2.2; 27 found; start..end, strand, type, name):
      5..231     +  promoter       RSV promoter: Rous sarcoma virus enhancer/promoter
    232..412     +  LTR            5' LTR (truncated): truncated 5' long terminal repeat (LTR) from HIV-1
    459..584     +  misc_feature   HIV-1 Ψ: packaging signal of human immunodeficiency virus type 1
    568..931     +  CDS            HIV-1 gag (fragment): gag protein from human immunodeficiency virus 1; gag
   1077..1310    +  misc_feature   RRE: The Rev response element (RRE) of HIV-1 allows for Rev-dependent mRNA export from the nucleus to the cytoplasm.
   1687..1713    +  CDS            Rev (fragment): human immunodeficiency virus 1 (HIV-1) Rev protein; rev; enhances nuclear export of unspliced and incompletely spliced viral mRNAs
   1723..1840    +  misc_feature   cPPT/CTS: central polypurine tract and central termination sequence of HIV-1
   1909..2120    +  promoter       EF-1α core promoter: core promoter for human elongation factor EF-1α
   2146..3795    +  CDS            luciferase: firefly luciferase; luc+; enhanced luc+ version of the luciferase gene
   3862..3880    +  CDS            PuroR (fragment): puromycin N-acetyltransferase; pac from Streptomyces; confers resistance to puromycin
   3880..4671    +  CDS            neo: KKA2_KLEPN - Also known as kan, nptII. Experimental evidence at protein level: Swiss-Prot protein existence level 1. Resistance to kanamycin, neomycin, paromomycin, ribostamycin, butirosin and gentamicin B. From Klebsiella pneumoniae.
   4690..5278    +  misc_feature   WPRE: woodchuck hepatitis virus posttranscriptional regulatory element
   5329..5348    +  misc_feature   cPPT/CTS (fragment): central polypurine tract and central termination sequence of HIV-1
   5350..5583    +  LTR            3' LTR (ΔU3): self-inactivating 3' long terminal repeat (LTR) from HIV-1
   5661..5782    +  polyA_signal   SV40 poly(A) signal: SV40 polyadenylation signal
   5822..5957    +  rep_origin     SV40 ori: SV40 origin of replication
   5978..5996    -  promoter       T7 promoter: promoter for bacteriophage T7 RNA polymerase
   6004..6159    +  CDS            lacZα (fragment): LacZα fragment of β-galactosidase; lacZ fragment
   6164..6592    +  rep_origin     f1 ori (sequence partly withheld): f1 bacteriophage origin of replication; arrow indicates direction of (+) strand synthesis
   6645..6749    +  promoter       AmpR promoter: bla
   6750..7610    +  CDS            AmpR: β-lactamase; bla; confers resistance to ampicillin, carbenicillin, and related antibiotics
   7781..8369    +  rep_origin     ori: high-copy-number ColE1/pMB1/pBR322/pUC origin of replication
   8552..8644    +  CDS            lacI (fragment): lac repressor; lacI; The lac repressor binds to the lac operator to inhibit transcription in E. coli. This inhibition can be relieved by adding lactose or isopropyl-β-D-thiogalactopyranoside (IPTG).
   8657..8678    +  protein_bind   CAP binding site: CAP binding activates transcription in the presence of cAMP. E. coli catabolite activator protein
   8693..8723    +  promoter       lac promoter: promoter for the E. coli lac operon
   8731..8747    +  protein_bind   lac operator: The lac repressor binds to the lac operator to inhibit transcription in E. coli. This inhibition can be relieved by adding lactose or isopropyl-β-D-thiogalactopyranoside (IPTG). lac repressor encoded by lacI
   8792..8810    +  promoter       T3 promoter: promoter for bacteriophage T3 RNA polymerase
>Addgene plasmid #105621 | Lenti-luciferase-P2A-Neo | addgene full sequence | sequence record 204079 | Addgene NGS Result
TTAATGTAGTCTTATGCAATACTCTTGTAGTCTTGCAACATGGTAACGATGAGTTAGCAACATGCCTTAC
AAGGAGAGAAAAAGCACCGTGCATGCCGATTGGTGGAAGTAAGGTGGTACGATCGTGCCTTATTAGGAAG
GCAACAGACGGGTCTGACATGGATTGGACGAACCACTGAATTGCCGCATTGCAGAGATATTGTATTTAAG
TGCCTAGCTCGATACATAAACGGGTCTCTCTGGTTAGACCAGATCTGAGCCTGGGAGCTCTCTGGCTAAC
TAGGGAACCCACTGCTTAAGCCTCAATAAAGCTTGCCTTGAGTGCTTCAAGTAGTGTGTGCCCGTCTGTT
GTGTGACTCTGGTAACTAGAGATCCCTCAGACCCTTTTAGTCAGTGTGGAAAATCTCTAGCAGTGGCGCC
CGAACAGGGACTTGAAAGCGAAAGGGAAACCAGAGGAGCTCTCTCGACGCAGGACTCGGCTTGCTGAAGC
GCGCACGGCAAGAGGCGAGGGGCGGCGACTGGTGAGTACGCCAAAAATTTTGACTAGCGGAGGCTAGAAG
GAGAGAGATGGGTGCGAGAGCGTCAGTATTAAGCGGGGGAGAATTAGATCGCGATGGGAAAAAATTCGGT
TAAGGCCAGGGGGAAAGAAAAAATATAAATTAAAACATATAGTATGGGCAAGCAGGGAGCTAGAACGATT
CGCAGTTAATCCTGGCCTGTTAGAAACATCAGAAGGCTGTAGACAAATACTGGGACAGCTACAACCATCC
CTTCAGACAGGATCAGAAGAACTTAGATCATTATATAATACAGTAGCAACCCTCTATTGTGTGCATCAAA
GGATAGAGATAAAAGACACCAAGGAAGCTTTAGACAAGATAGAGGAAGAGCAAAACAAAAGTAAGACCAC
CGCACAGCAAGCGGCCGCTGATCTTCAGACCTGGAGGAGGAGATATGAGGGACAATTGGAGAAGTGAATT
ATATAAATATAAAGTAGTAAAAATTGAACCATTAGGAGTAGCACCCACCAAGGCAAAGAGAAGAGTGGTG
CAGAGAGAAAAAAGAGCAGTGGGAATAGGAGCTTTGTTCCTTGGGTTCTTGGGAGCAGCAGGAAGCACTA
TGGGCGCAGCGTCAATGACGCTGACGGTACAGGCCAGACAATTATTGTCTGGTATAGTGCAGCAGCAGAA
CAATTTGCTGAGGGCTATTGAGGCGCAACAGCATCTGTTGCAACTCACAGTCTGGGGCATCAAGCAGCTC
CAGGCAAGAATCCTGGCTGTGGAAAGATACCTAAAGGATCAACAGCTCCTGGGGATTTGGGGTTGCTCTG
GAAAACTCATTTGCACCACTGCTGTGCCTTGGAATGCTAGTTGGAGTAATAAATCTCTGGAACAGATTTG
GAATCACACGACCTGGATGGAGTGGGACAGAGAAATTAACAATTACACAAGCTTAATACACTCCTTAATT
GAAGAATCGCAAAACCAGCAAGAAAAGAATGAACAAGAATTATTGGAATTAGATAAATGGGCAAGTTTGT
GGAATTGGTTTAACATAACAAATTGGCTGTGGTATATAAAATTATTCATAATGATAGTAGGAGGCTTGGT
AGGTTTAAGAATAGTTTTTGCTGTACTTTCTATAGTGAATAGAGTTAGGCAGGGATATTCACCATTATCG
TTTCAGACCCACCTCCCAACCCCGAGGGGACCCAGACCACAATTTTAAAAGAAAAGGGGGGATTGGGGGG
TACAGTGCAGGGGAAAGAATAGTAGACATAATAGCAACAGACATACAAACTAAAGAATTACAAAAACAAA
TTACAAAAATTCAAAATTTTCGGGTTTATTACAGGGACAGCAGAGATCCACTTTGGCGCCGGCTCGAGTG
GCTCCGGTGCCCGTCAGTGGGCAGAGCGCACATCGCCCACAGTCCCCGAGAAGTTGGGGGGAGGGGTCGG
CAATTGAACCGGTGCCTAGAGAAGGTGGCGCGGGGTAAACTGGGAAAGTGATGTCGTGTACTGGCTCCGC
CTTTTTCCCGAGGGTGGGGGAGAACCGTATATAAGTGCAGTAGTCGCCGTGAACGTTCTTTTTCGCAACG
GGTTTGCCGCCAGAACACAGGTGTCGTGACGCGGGATCCGCCACCATGGAAGACGCCAAAAACATAAAGA
AAGGCCCGGCGCCATTCTATCCGCTGGAAGATGGAACCGCTGGAGAGCAACTGCATAAGGCTATGAAGAG
ATACGCCCTGGTTCCTGGAACAATTGCTTTTACAGATGCACATATCGAGGTGGACATCACTTACGCTGAG
TACTTCGAAATGTCCGTTCGGTTGGCAGAAGCTATGAAACGATATGGGCTGAATACAAATCACAGAATCG
TCGTATGCAGTGAAAACTCTCTTCAATTCTTTATGCCGGTGTTGGGCGCGTTATTTATCGGAGTTGCAGT
TGCGCCCGCGAACGACATTTATAATGAACGTGAATTGCTCAACAGTATGGGCATTTCGCAGCCTACCGTG
GTGTTCGTTTCCAAAAAGGGGTTGCAAAAAATTTTGAACGTGCAAAAAAAGCTCCCAATCATCCAAAAAA
TTATTATCATGGATTCTAAAACGGATTACCAGGGATTTCAGTCGATGTACACGTTCGTCACATCTCATCT
ACCTCCCGGTTTTAATGAATACGATTTTGTGCCAGAGTCCTTCGATAGGGACAAGACAATTGCACTGATC
ATGAACTCCTCTGGATCTACTGGTCTGCCTAAAGGTGTCGCTCTGCCTCATAGAACTGCCTGCGTGAGAT
TCTCGCATGCCAGAGATCCTATTTTTGGCAATCAAATCATTCCGGATACTGCGATTTTAAGTGTTGTTCC
ATTCCATCACGGTTTTGGAATGTTTACTACACTCGGATATTTGATATGTGGATTTCGAGTCGTCTTAATG
TATAGATTTGAAGAAGAGCTGTTTCTGAGGAGCCTTCAGGATTACAAGATTCAAAGTGCGCTGCTGGTGC
CAACCCTATTCTCCTTCTTCGCCAAAAGCACTCTGATTGACAAATACGATTTATCTAATTTACACGAAAT
TGCTTCTGGTGGCGCTCCCCTCTCTAAGGAAGTCGGGGAAGCGGTTGCCAAGAGGTTCCATCTGCCAGGT
ATCAGGCAAGGATATGGGCTCACTGAGACTACATCAGCTATTCTGATTACACCCGAGGGGGATGATAAAC
CGGGCGCGGTCGGTAAAGTTGTTCCATTTTTTGAAGCGAAGGTTGTGGATCTGGATACCGGGAAAACGCT
GGGCGTTAATCAAAGAGGCGAACTGTGTGTGAGAGGTCCTATGATTATGTCCGGTTATGTAAACAATCCG
GAAGCGACCAACGCCTTGATTGACAAGGATGGATGGCTACATTCTGGAGACATAGCTTACTGGGACGAAG
ACGAACACTTCTTCATCGTTGACCGCCTGAAGTCTCTGATTAAGTACAAAGGCTATCAGGTGGCTCCCGC
TGAATTGGAATCCATCTTGCTCCAACACCCCAACATCTTCGACGCAGGTGTCGCAGGTCTTCCCGACGAT
GACGCCGGTGAACTTCCCGCCGCCGTTGTTGTTTTGGAGCACGGAAAGACGATGACGGAAAAAGAGATCG
TGGATTACGTCGCCAGTCAAGTAACAACCGCGAAAAAGTTGCGCGGAGGAGTTGTGTTTGTGGACGAAGT
ACCGAAAGGTCTTACCGGAAAACTCGACGCAAGAAAAATCAGAGAGATCCTCATAAAGGCCAAGAAGGGC
GGAAAGATCGCCGTGGGCAGCGGCGCCACCAACTTCAGCCTGCTGAAGCAGGCCGGCGACGTGGAGGAGA
ACCCCGGCCCCATGACCGAGTACAAGCCCATGATTGAACAAGATGGATTGCACGCAGGTTCTCCGGCCGC
TTGGGTGGAGAGGCTATTCGGCTATGACTGGGCACAACAGACAATCGGCTGCTCTGATGCCGCCGTGTTC
CGGCTGTCAGCGCAGGGGCGCCCGGTTCTTTTTGTCAAGACCGACCTGTCCGGTGCCCTGAATGAACTGC
AGGACGAGGCAGCGCGGCTATCGTGGCTGGCCACGACGGGCGTTCCTTGCGCAGCTGTGCTCGACGTTGT
CACTGAAGCGGGAAGGGACTGGCTGCTATTGGGCGAAGTGCCGGGGCAGGATCTCCTGTCATCTCACCTT
GCTCCTGCCGAGAAAGTATCCATCATGGCTGATGCAATGCGGCGGCTGCATACGCTTGATCCGGCTACCT
GCCCATTCGACCACCAAGCGAAACATCGCATCGAGCGAGCACGTACTCGGATGGAAGCCGGTCTTGTCGA
TCAGGATGATCTGGACGAAGAGCATCAGGGGCTCGCGCCAGCCGAACTGTTCGCCAGGCTCAAGGCGCGC
ATGCCCGACGGCGAGGATCTCGTCGTGACCCATGGCGATGCCTGCTTGCCGAATATCATGGTGGAAAATG
GCCGCTTTTCTGGATTCATCGACTGTGGCCGGCTGGGTGTGGCGGACCGCTATCAGGACATAGCGTTGGC
TACCCGTGATATTGCTGAAGAGCTTGGCGGCGAATGGGCTGACCGCTTCCTCGTGCTTTACGGTATCGCC
GCTCCCGATTCGCAGCGCATCGCCTTCTATCGCCTTCTTGACGAGTTCTTCTGAACGCGTTAAGTCGACA
ATCAACCTCTGGATTACAAAATTTGTGAAAGATTGACTGGTATTCTTAACTATGTTGCTCCTTTTACGCT
ATGTGGATACGCTGCTTTAATGCCTTTGTATCATGCTATTGCTTCCCGTATGGCTTTCATTTTCTCCTCC
TTGTATAAATCCTGGTTGCTGTCTCTTTATGAGGAGTTGTGGCCCGTTGTCAGGCAACGTGGCGTGGTGT
GCACTGTGTTTGCTGACGCAACCCCCACTGGTTGGGGCATTGCCACCACCTGTCAGCTCCTTTCCGGGAC
TTTCGCTTTCCCCCTCCCTATTGCCACGGCGGAACTCATCGCCGCCTGCCTTGCCCGCTGCTGGACAGGG
GCTCGGCTGTTGGGCACTGACAATTCCGTGGTGTTGTCGGGGAAATCATCGTCCTTTCCTTGGCTGCTCG
CCTGTGTTGCCACCTGGATTCTGCGCGGGACGTCCTTCTGCTACGTCCCTTCGGCCCTCAATCCAGCGGA
CCTTCCTTCCCGCGGCCTGCTGCCGGCTCTGCGGCCTCTTCCGCGTCTTCGCCTTCGCCCTCAGACGAGT
CGGATCTCCCTTTGGGCCGCCTCCCCGCGTCGACTTTAAGACCAATGACTTACAAGGCAGCTGTAGATCT
TAGCCACTTTTTAAAAGAAAAGGGGGGACTGGAAGGGCTAATTCACTCCCAACGAAGACAAGATCTGCTT
TTTGCTTGTACTGGGTCTCTCTGGTTAGACCAGATCTGAGCCTGGGAGCTCTCTGGCTAACTAGGGAACC
CACTGCTTAAGCCTCAATAAAGCTTGCCTTGAGTGCTTCAAGTAGTGTGTGCCCGTCTGTTGTGTGACTC
TGGTAACTAGAGATCCCTCAGACCCTTTTAGTCAGTGTGGAAAATCTCTAGCAGTACGTATAGTAGTTCA
TGTCATCTTATTATTCAGTATTTATAACTTGCAAAGAAATGAATATCAGAGAGTGAGAGGAACTTGTTTA
TTGCAGCTTATAATGGTTACAAATAAAGCAATAGCATCACAAATTTCACAAATAAAGCATTTTTTTCACT
GCATTCTAGTTGTGGTTTGTCCAAACTCATCAATGTATCTTATCATGTCTGGCTCTAGCTATCCCGCCCC
TAACTCCGCCCATCCCGCCCCTAACTCCGCCCAGTTCCGCCCATTCTCCGCCCCATGGCTGACTAATTTT
TTTTATTTATGCAGAGGCCGAGGCCGCCTCGGCCTCTGAGCTATTCCAGAAGTAGTGAGGAGGCTTTTTT
GGAGGCCTAGGGACGTACCCAATTCGCCCTATAGTGAGTCGTATTACGCGCGCTCACTGGCCGTCGTTTT
ACAACGTCGTGACTGGGAAAACCCTGGCGTTACCCAACTTAATCGCCTTGCAGCACATCCCCCTTTCGCC
AGCTGGCGTAATAGCGAAGAGGCCCGCACCGATCGCCCTTCCCAACAGTTGCGCAGCCTGAATGGCGAAT
GGG
[124 nt withheld, positions 6164-6287]
C
[91 nt withheld, positions 6289-6379]
A
[49 nt withheld, positions 6381-6429]
CCTTTGACGTTGGAGTCCACGTTCTTT
[37 nt withheld, positions 6457-6493]
ACCCTATCTCGGTCTATTCTTTTGATTTATAAGGGATTTTGCCGATTTCGGCCTATTGGTTAAAAAATGA
GCTGATTTAACAAAAATTTAACGCGAATTTTAACAAAATATTAACGCTTACAATTTAGGTGGCACTTTTC
GGGGAAATGTGCGCGGAACCCCTATTTGTTTATTTTTCTAAATACATTCAAATATGTATCCGCTCATGAG
ACAATAACCCTGATAAATGCTTCAATAATATTGAAAAAGGAAGAGTATGAGTATTCAACATTTCCGTGTC
GCCCTTATTCCCTTTTTTGCGGCATTTTGCCTTCCTGTTTTTGCTCACCCAGAAACGCTGGTGAAAGTAA
AAGATGCTGAAGATCAGTTGGGTGCACGAGTGGGTTACATCGAACTGGATCTCAACAGCGGTAAGATCCT
TGAGAGTTTTCGCCCCGAAGAACGTTTTCCAATGATGAGCACTTTTAAAGTTCTGCTATGTGGCGCGGTA
TTATCCCGTATTGACGCCGGGCAAGAGCAACTCGGTCGCCGCATACACTATTCTCAGAATGACTTGGTTG
AGTACTCACCAGTCACAGAAAAGCATCTTACGGATGGCATGACAGTAAGAGAATTATGCAGTGCTGCCAT
AACCATGAGTGATAACACTGCGGCCAACTTACTTCTGACAACGATCGGAGGACCGAAGGAGCTAACCGCT
TTTTTGCACAACATGGGGGATCATGTAACTCGCCTTGATCGTTGGGAACCGGAGCTGAATGAAGCCATAC
CAAACGACGAGCGTGACACCACGATGCCTGTAGCAATGGCAACAACGTTGCGCAAACTATTAACTGGCGA
ACTACTTACTCTAGCTTCCCGGCAACAATTAATAGACTGGATGGAGGCGGATAAAGTTGCAGGACCACTT
CTGCGCTCGGCCCTTCCGGCTGGCTGGTTTATTGCTGATAAATCTGGAGCCGGTGAGCGTGGGTCTCGCG
GTATCATTGCAGCACTGGGGCCAGATGGTAAGCCCTCCCGTATCGTAGTTATCTACACGACGGGGAGTCA
GGCAACTATGGATGAACGAAATAGACAGATCGCTGAGATAGGTGCCTCACTGATTAAGCATTGGTAACTG
TCAGACCAAGTTTACTCATATATACTTTAGATTGATTTAAAACTTCATTTTTAATTTAAAAGGATCTAGG
TGAAGATCCTTTTTGATAATCTCATGACCAAAATCCCTTAACGTGAGTTTTCGTTCCACTGAGCGTCAGA
CCCCGTAGAAAAGATCAAAGGATCTTCTTGAGATCCTTTTTTTCTGCGCGTAATCTGCTGCTTGCAAACA
AAAAAACCACCGCTACCAGCGGTGGTTTGTTTGCCGGATCAAGAGCTACCAACTCTTTTTCCGAAGGTAA
CTGGCTTCAGCAGAGCGCAGATACCAAATACTGTTCTTCTAGTGTAGCCGTAGTTAGGCCACCACTTCAA
GAACTCTGTAGCACCGCCTACATACCTCGCTCTGCTAATCCTGTTACCAGTGGCTGCTGCCAGTGGCGAT
AAGTCGTGTCTTACCGGGTTGGACTCAAGACGATAGTTACCGGATAAGGCGCAGCGGTCGGGCTGAACGG
GGGGTTCGTGCACACAGCCCAGCTTGGAGCGAACGACCTACACCGAACTGAGATACCTACAGCGTGAGCT
ATGAGAAAGCGCCACGCTTCCCGAAGGGAGAAAGGCGGACAGGTATCCGGTAAGCGGCAGGGTCGGAACA
GGAGAGCGCACGAGGGAGCTTCCAGGGGGAAACGCCTGGTATCTTTATAGTCCTGTCGGGTTTCGCCACC
TCTGACTTGAGCGTCGATTTTTGTGATGCTCGTCAGGGGGGCGGAGCCTATGGAAAAACGCCAGCAACGC
GGCCTTTTTACGGTTCCTGGCCTTTTGCTGGCCTTTTGCTCACATGTTCTTTCCTGCGTTATCCCCTGAT
TCTGTGGATAACCGTATTACCGCCTTTGAGTGAGCTGATACCGCTCGCCGCAGCCGAACGACCGAGCGCA
GCGAGTCAGTGAGCGAGGAAGCGGAAGAGCGCCCAATACGCAAACCGCCTCTCCCCGCGCGTTGGCCGAT
TCATTAATGCAGCTGGCACGACAGGTTTCCCGACTGGAAAGCGGGCAGTGAGCGCAACGCAATTAATGTG
AGTTAGCTCACTCATTAGGCACCCCAGGCTTTACACTTTATGCTTCCGGCTCGTATGTTGTGTGGAATTG
TGAGCGGATAACAATTTCACACAGGAAACAGCTATGACCATGATTACGCCAAGCGCGCAATTAACCCTCA
CTAAAGGGAACAAAAGCTGGAGCTGCAAGC
